>Addgene plasmid | PDG459 V3 Sequencing Result | analyzer sequence | sequence record 450823
CCCCTATTGACGTCAATGACGGTAAATGGCCCGCCTGGCATTGTGCCCAGTACATGACCTTATGGGACTT
TCCTACTTGGCAGTACATCTACGTATTAGTCATCGCTATTACCATGGTCGAGGTGAGCCCCACGTTCTGC
TTCACTCTCCCCATCTCCCCCCCCTCCCCACCCCCAATTTTGTATTTATTTATTTTTTAATTATTTTGTG
CAGCGATGGGGGCGGGGGGGGGGGGGGGGCGGCCCCAGGCCTTTTGTGCCATGGGACGGGGTACGGGCCC
CGCGTGTCTTTGCGCCATTTAATTCTTTTATGGTCTTTTCCTTTTTGGATATATGTTTCTTTTTTTTCCC
TCCCTTTTCCCCGGTGGGGGGGCGCCCCCCCCTTTTTCTTCCCCCCCCCCCCCCCCCCCCCCCCCCCCCC
CCAATTTKTTTTTTTTTTTTTTTTTKTTTTTNNTTTTGTGGGGGGGGGGGGGGGGGGGGGGGGGGGGGGG
GCGSGCGMCAGGGGGGGNGGGGGGGGGGGCGNNGGGGNCGGGGCGGGGCGAGGCGGAGAGGTGCGGCGGC
AGCCAATCAGAGCGGCGCGCTCCGAAAGTTTCCTTTTATGGCGAGGCGGCGGCGGCGGCGGCCCTATAAA
AAGCGAAGCGCGCGGCGGGCGGGAGTCGCTGCGCGCTGCCTTCGCCCCGTGCCCCGCTCCGCCGCCGCCT
CGCGCCGCCCGCCCCGGCTCTGACTGACCGCGTTACTCCCACAGGTGAGCGGGCGGGACGGCCCTTCTCC
TCCGGGCTGTAATTAGCTGAGCAAGAGGTAAGGGTTTAAGGGATGGTTGGTTGGTGGGGTATTAATGTTT
AATTACCTGGAGCACCTGCCTGAAATCACTTTTTTTCAGGTTGGACCGGTGCCACCATGGACTATAAGGA
CCACGACGGAGACTACAAGGATCATGATATTGATTACAAAGACGATGACGATAAGATGGCCCCAAAGAAG
AAGCGGAAGGTCGGTATCCACGGAGTCCCAGCAGCCGACAAGAAGTACAGCATCGGCCTGGACATCGGCA
CCAACTCTGTGGGCTGGGCCGTGATCACCGACGAGTACAAGGTGCCCAGCAAGAAATTCAAGGTGCTGGG
CAACACCGACCGGCACAGCATCAAGAAGAACCTGATCGGAGCCCTGCTGTTCGACAGCGGCGAAACAGCC
GAGGCCACCCGGCTGAAGAGAACCGCCAGAAGAAGATACACCAGACGGAAGAACCGGATCTGCTATCTGC
AAGAGATCTTCAGCAACGAGATGGCCAAGGTGGACGACAGCTTCTTCCACAGACTGGAAGAGTCCTTCCT
GGTGGAAGAGGATAAGAAGCACGAGCGGCACCCCATCTTCGGCAACATCGTGGACGAGGTGGCCTACCAC
GAGAAGTACCCCACCATCTACCACCTGAGAAAGAAACTGGTGGACAGCACCGACAAGGCCGACCTGCGGC
TGATCTATCTGGCCCTGGCCCACATGATCAAGTTCCGGGGCCACTTCCTGATCGAGGGCGACCTGAACCC
CGACAACAGCGACGTGGACAAGCTGTTCATCCAGCTGGTGCAGACCTACAACCAGCTGTTCGAGGAAAAC
CCCATCAACGCCAGCGGCGTGGACGCCAAGGCCATCCTGTCTGCCAGACTGAGCAAGAGCAGACGGCTGG
AAAATCTGATCGCCCAGCTGCCCGGCGAGAAGAAGAATGGCCTGTTCGGAAACCTGATTGCCCTGAGCCT
GGGCCTGACCCCCAACTTCAAGAGCAACTTCGACCTGGCCGAGGATGCCAAACTGCAGCTGAGCAAGGAC
ACCTACGACGACGACCTGGACAACCTGCTGGCCCAGATCGGCGACCAGTACGCCGACCTGTTTCTGGCCG
CCAAGAACCTGTCCGACGCCATCCTGCTGAGCGACATCCTGAGAGTGAACACCGAGATCACCAAGGCCCC
CCTGAGCGCCTCTATGATCAAGAGATACGACGAGCACCACCAGGACCTGACCCTGCTGAAAGCTCTCGTG
CGGCAGCAGCTGCCTGAGAAGTACAAAGAGATTTTCTTCGACCAGAGCAAGAACGGCTACGCCGGCTACA
TTGACGGCGGAGCCAGCCAGGAAGAGTTCTACAAGTTCATCAAGCCCATCCTGGAAAAGATGGACGGCAC
CGAGGAACTGCTCGTGAAGCTGAACAGAGAGGACCTGCTGCGGAAGCAGCGGACCTTCGACAACGGCAGC
ATCCCCCACCAGATCCACCTGGGAGAGCTGCACGCCATTCTGCGGCGGCAGGAAGATTTTTACCCATTCC
TGAAGGACAACCGGGAAAAGATCGAGAAGATCCTGACCTTCCGCATCCCCTACTACGTGGGCCCTCTGGC
CAGGGGAAACAGCAGATTCGCCTGGATGACCAGAAAGAGCGAGGAAACCATCACCCCCTGGAACTTCGAG
GAAGTGGTGGACAAGGGCGCTTCCGCCCAGAGCTTCATCGAGCGGATGACCAACTTCGATAAGAACCTGC
CCAACGAGAAGGTGCTGCCCAAGCACAGCCTGCTGTACGAGTACTTCACCGTGTATAACGAGCTGACCAA
AGTGAAATACGTGACCGAGGGAATGAGAAAGCCCGCCTTCCTGAGCGGCGAGCAGAAAAAGGCCATCGTG
GACCTGCTGTTCAAGACCAACCGGAAAGTGACCGTGAAGCAGCTGAAAGAGGACTACTTCAAGAAAATCG
AGTGCTTCGACTCCGTGGAAATCTCCGGCGTGGAAGATCGGTTCAACGCCTCCCTGGGCACATACCACGA
TCTGCTGAAAATTATCAAGGACAAGGACTTCCTGGACAATGAGGAAAACGAGGACATTCTGGAAGATATC
GTGCTGACCCTGACACTGTTTGAGGACAGAGAGATGATCGAGGAACGGCTGAAAACCTATGCCCACCTGT
TCGACGACAAAGTGATGAAGCAGCTGAAGCGGCGGAGATACACCGGCTGGGGCAGGCTGAGCCGGAAGCT
GATCAACGGCATCCGGGACAAGCAGTCCGGCAAGACAATCCTGGATTTCCTGAAGTCCGACGGCTTCGCC
AACAGAAACTTCATGCAGCTGATCCACGACGACAGCCTGACCTTTAAAGAGGACATCCAGAAAGCCCAGG
TGTCCGGCCAGGGCGATAGCCTGCACGAGCACATTGCCAATCTGGCCGGCAGCCCCGCCATTAAGAAGGG
CATCCTGCAGACAGTGAAGGTGGTGGACGAGCTCGTGAAAGTGATGGGCCGGCACAAGCCCGAGAACATC
GTGATCGAAATGGCCAGAGAGAACCAGACCACCCAGAAGGGACAGAAGAACAGCCGCGAGAGAATGAAGC
GGATCGAAGAGGGCATCAAAGAGCTGGGCAGCCAGATCCTGAAAGAACACCCCGTGGAAAACACCCAGCT
GCAGAACGAGAAGCTGTACCTGTACTACCTGCAGAATGGGCGGGATATGTACGTGGACCAGGAACTGGAC
ATCAACCGGCTGTCCGACTACGATGTGGACCATATCGTGCCTCAGAGCTTTCTGAAGGACGACTCCATCG
ACAACAAGGTGCTGACCAGAAGCGACAAGAACCGGGGCAAGAGCGACAACGTGCCCTCCGAAGAGGTCGT
GAAGAAGATGAAGAACTACTGGCGGCAGCTGCTGAACGCCAAGCTGATTACCCAGAGAAAGTTCGACAAT
CTGACCAAGGCCGAGAGAGGCGGCCTGAGCGAACTGGATAAGGCCGGCTTCATCAAGAGACAGCTGGTGG
AAACCCGGCAGATCACAAAGCACGTGGCACAGATCCTGGACTCCCGGATGAACACTAAGTACGACGAGAA
TGACAAGCTGATCCGGGAAGTGAAAGTGATCACCCTGAAGTCCAAGCTGGTGTCCGATTTCCGGAAGGAT
TTCCAGTTTTACAAAGTGCGCGAGATCAACAACTACCACCACGCCCACGACGCCTACCTGAACGCCGTCG
TGGGAACCGCCCTGATCAAAAAGTACCCTAAGCTGGAAAGCGAGTTCGTGTACGGCGACTACAAGGTGTA
CGACGTGCGGAAGATGATCGCCAAGAGCGAGCAGGAAATCGGCAAGGCTACCGCCAAGTACTTCTTCTAC
AGCAACATCATGAACTTTTTCAAGACCGAGATTACCCTGGCCAACGGCGAGATCCGGAAGCGGCCTCTGA
TCGAGACAAACGGCGAAACCGGGGAGATCGTGTGGGATAAGGGCCGGGATTTTGCCACCGTGCGGAAAGT
GCTGAGCATGCCCCAAGTGAATATCGTGAAAAAGACCGAGGTGCAGACAGGCGGCTTCAGCAAAGAGTCT
ATCCTGCCCAAGAGGAACAGCGATAAGCTGATCGCCAGAAAGAAGGACTGGGACCCTAAGAAGTACGGCG
GCTTCGACAGCCCCACCGTGGCCTATTCTGTGCTGGTGGTGGCCAAAGTGGAAAAGGGCAAGTCCAAGAA
ACTGAAGAGTGTGAAAGAGCTGCTGGGGATCACCATCATGGAAAGAAGCAGCTTCGAGAAGAATCCCATC
GACTTTCTGGAAGCCAAGGGCTACAAAGAAGTGAAAAAGGACCTGATCATCAAGCTGCCTAAGTACTCCC
TGTTCGAGCTGGAAAACGGCCGGAAGAGAATGCTGGCCTCTGCCGGCGAACTGCAGAAGGGAAACGAACT
GGCCCTGCCCTCCAAATATGTGAACTTCCTGTACCTGGCCAGCCACTATGAGAAGCTGAAGGGCTCCCCC
GAGGATAATGAGCAGAAACAGCTGTTTGTGGAACAGCACAAGCACTACCTGGACGAGATCATCGAGCAGA
TCAGCGAGTTCTCCAAGAGAGTGATCCTGGCCGACGCTAATCTGGACAAAGTGCTGTCCGCCTACAACAA
GCACCGGGATAAGCCCATCAGAGAGCAGGCCGAGAATATCATCCACCTGTTTACCCTGACCAATCTGGGA
GCCCCTGCCGCCTTCAAGTACTTTGACACCACCATCGACCGGAAGAGGTACACCAGCACCAAAGAGGTGC
TGGACGCCACCCTGATCCACCAGAGCATCACCGGCCTGTACGAGACACGGATCGACCTGTCTCAGCTGGG
AGGCGACAAAAGGCCGGCGGCCACGAAAAAGGCCGGCCAGGCAAAAAAGAAAAAGGAATTCGGCAGTGGA
GAGGGCAGAGGAAGTCTGCTAACATGCGGTGACGTCGAGGAGAATCCTGGCCCAATGACCGAGTACAAGC
CCACGGTGCGCCTCGCCACCCGCGACGACGTCCCCAGGGCCGTACGCACCCTCGCCGCCGCGTTCGCCGA
CTACCCCGCCACGCGCCACACCGTCGATCCGGACCGCCACATCGAGCGGGTCACCGAGCTGCAAGAACTC
TTCCTCACGCGCGTCGGGCTCGACATCGGCAAGGTGTGGGTCGCGGACGACGGCGCCGCGGTGGCGGTCT
GGACCACGCCGGAGAGCGTCGAAGCGGGGGCGGTGTTCGCCGAGATCGGCCCGCGCATGGCCGAGTTGAG
CGGTTCCCGGCTGGCCGCGCAGCAACAGATGGAAGGCCTCCTGGCGCCGCACCGGCCCAAGGAGCCCGCG
TGGTTCCTGGCCACCGTCGGAGTCTCGCCCGACCACCAGGGCAAGGGTCTGGGCAGCGCCGTCGTGCTCC
CCGGAGTGGAGGCGGCCGAGCGCGCCGGGGTGCCCGCCTTCCTGGAGACCTCCGCGCCCCGCAACCTCCC
CTTCTACGAGCGGCTCGGCTTCACCGTCACCGCCGACGTCGAGGTGCCCGAAGGACCGCGCACCTGGTGC
ATGACCCGCAAGCCCGGTGCCTGAGAATTCTAACTAGAGCTCGCTGATCAGCCTCGACTGTGCCTTCTAG
TTGCCAGCCATCTGTTGTTTGCCCCTCCCCCGTGCCTTCCTTGACCCTGGAAGGTGCCACTCCCACTGTC
CTTTCCTAATAAAATGAGGAAATTGCATCGCATTGTCTGAGTAGGTGTCATTCTATTCTGGGGGGTGGGG
TGGGGCAGGACAGCAAGGGGGAGGATTGGGAAGAGAATAGCAGGCATGCTGGGGAGCGGCCGCAATTGGC
GCACGCGCTAAAAACGGACTAGCCTTATTTTAACTTGCTATTTCTAGCTCTAAAACAAAAAAGCACCGAC
TCGGTGCCACTTTTTCAAGTTGATAACGGACTAGCCTTATTTCAACTTGCTATTTCTAGCTCTGAAACGT
CTTCTCGAAGACCCCGGTGTTTCGTCCTTTCCACAAGATATATAAAGCCAAGAAATCGAAATACTTTCAA
GTTACGGTAAGCATATGATAGTCCATTTTAAAACATAATTTTAAAACTGCAAACTACCCAAGAAATTATT
ACTTTCTACGTCACGTATTTTGTACTAATATCTTTGTGTTTACAGTCAAATTAATTCCAATTATCTCTCT
AACAGCCTTGTATCGTATATGCAAATATGAAGGAATCATGGGAAATAGGCCCTCCCTGCAGGGGCGCCTG
ATGCGGTATTTTCTCCTTACGCATCTGTGCGGTATTTCACACCGCATA
[95 nt withheld, positions 6559-6653]
T
[46 nt withheld, positions 6655-6700]
C
[141 nt withheld, positions 6702-6842]
CCTTTGACGTTGGAGTCCACGTTCTTT
[37 nt withheld, positions 6870-6906]
ACTCTATCTCGGGCTATTCTTTTGATTTATAAGGGATTTTGCCGATTTCGGTCTATTGGTTAAAAAATGA
GCTGATTTAACAAAAATTTAACGCGAATTTTAACAAAATATTAACGTTTACAATTTTATGGTGCACTCTC
AGTACAATCTGCTCTGATGCCGCATAGTTAAGCCAGCCCCGACACCCGCCAACACCCGCTGACGCGCCCT
GACGGGCTTGTCTGCTCCCGGCATCCGCTTACAGACAAGCTGTGACCGTCTCCGGGAGCTGCATGTGTCA
GAGGTTTTCACCGTCATCACCGAAACGCGCGAGACGAAAGGGCCTCGTGATACGCCTATTTTTATAGGTT
AATGTCATGATAATAATGGTTTCTTAGACGTCAGGTGGCACTTTTCGGGGAAATGTGCGCGGAACCCCTA
TTTGTTTATTTTTCTAAATACATTCAAATATGTATCCGCTCATGAGACAATAACCCTGATAAATGCTTCA
ATAATATTGAAAAAGGAAGAGTATGAGTATTCAACATTTCCGTGTCGCCCTTATTCCCTTTTTTGCGGCA
TTTTGCCTTCCTGTTTTTGCTCACCCAGAAACGCTGGTGAAAGTAAAAGATGCTGAAGATCAGTTGGGTG
CACGAGTGGGTTACATCGAACTGGATCTCAACAGCGGTAAGATCCTTGAGAGTTTTCGCCCCGAAGAACG
TTTTCCAATGATGAGCACTTTTAAAGTTCTGCTATGTGGCGCGGTATTATCCCGTATTGACGCCGGGCAA
GAGCAACTCGGTCGCCGCATACACTATTCTCAGAATGACTTGGTTGAGTACTCACCAGTCACAGAAAAGC
ATCTTACGGATGGCATGACAGTAAGAGAATTATGCAGTGCTGCCATAACCATGAGTGATAACACTGCGGC
CAACTTACTTCTGACAACGATCGGAGGACCGAAGGAGCTAACCGCTTTTTTGCACAACATGGGGGATCAT
GTAACTCGCCTTGATCGTTGGGAACCGGAGCTGAATGAAGCCATACCAAACGACGAGCGTGACACCACGA
TGCCTGTAGCAATGGCAACAACGTTGCGCAAACTATTAACTGGCGAACTACTTACTCTAGCTTCCCGGCA
ACAATTAATAGACTGGATGGAGGCGGATAAAGTTGCAGGACCACTTCTGCGCTCGGCCCTTCCGGCTGGC
TGGTTTATTGCTGATAAATCTGGAGCCGGTGAGCGTGGAAGCCGCGGTATCATTGCAGCACTGGGGCCAG
ATGGTAAGCCCTCCCGTATCGTAGTTATCTACACGACGGGGAGTCAGGCAACTATGGATGAACGAAATAG
ACAGATCGCTGAGATAGGTGCCTCACTGATTAAGCATTGGTAACTGTCAGACCAAGTTTACTCATATATA
CTTTAGATTGATTTAAAACTTCATTTTTAATTTAAAAGGATCTAGGTGAAGATCCTTTTTGATAATCTCA
TGACCAAAATCCCTTAACGTGAGTTTTCGTTCCACTGAGCGTCAGACCCCGTAGAAAAGATCAAAGGATC
TTCTTGAGATCCTTTTTTTCTGCGCGTAATCTGCTGCTTGCAAACAAAAAAACCACCGCTACCAGCGGTG
GTTTGTTTGCCGGATCAAGAGCTACCAACTCTTTTTCCGAAGGTAACTGGCTTCAGCAGAGCGCAGATAC
CAAATACTGTTCTTCTAGTGTAGCCGTAGTTAGGCCACCACTTCAAGAACTCTGTAGCACCGCCTACATA
CCTCGCTCTGCTAATCCTGTTACCAGTGGCTGCTGCCAGTGGCGATAAGTCGTGTCTTACCGGGTTGGAC
TCAAGACGATAGTTACCGGATAAGGCGCAGCGGTCGGGCTGAACGGGGGGTTCGTGCACACAGCCCAGCT
TGGAGCGAACGACCTACACCGAACTGAGATACCTACAGCGTGAGCTATGAGAAAGCGCCACGCTTCCCGA
AGGGAGAAAGGCGGACAGGTATCCGGTAAGCGGCAGGGTCGGAACAGGAGAGCGCACGAGGGAGCTTCCA
GGGGGAAACGCCTGGTATCTTTATAGTCCTGTCGGGTTTCGCCACCTCTGACTTGAGCGTCGATTTTTGT
GATGCTCGTCAGGGGGGCGGAGCCTATGGAAAAACGCCAGCAACGCGGCCTTTTTACGGTTCCTGGCCTT
TTGCTGGCCTTTTGCTCACATGTGAGGGCCTATTTCCCATGATTCCTTCATATTTGCATATACGATACAA
GGCTGTTAGAGAGATAATTGGAATTAATTTGACTGTAAACACAAAGATATTAGTACAAAATACGTGACGT
AGAAAGTAATAATTTCTTGGGTAGTTTGCAGTTTTAAAATTATGTTTTAAAATGGACTATCATATGCTTA
CCGTAACTTGAAAGTATTTCGATTTCTTGGCTTTATATATCTTGTGGAAAGGACGAAACACCGGGTCTTC
GAGAAGACCTGTTTCAGAGCTAGAAATAGCAAGTTGAAATAAGGCTAGTCCGTTATCAACTTGAAAAAGT
GGCACCGAGTCGGTGCTTTTTTGTTTTAGAGCTAGAAATAGCAAGTTAAAATAAGGCTAGTCCGTTTTTA
GCGCGTGCGCCAATTCTGCAGACAAATGGCTCTAGAGGTACCCGTTACATAACTTACGGTAAATGGCCCG
CCTGGCTGACCGCCCAACGACCCCCGCCCATTGACGTCAATAGTAACGCCAATAGGGACTTTCCATTGAC
GTCAATGGGTGGAGTATTTACGGTAAACTGCCCACTTGGCAGTACATCAAGTGTATCATATGCCAAGTAC
GCCCCCTATTGACGTCAATGACGGTAAATGGCCCGCCTGGCATTGTGCCCAGTACATGACCTTATGGGAC
TTTCCTACTTGGCAGTACATCTACGTATTAGTCATCGCTATTACCATGGTCGAGGTGAGCCCCACGTTCT
GCTTCACTCTCCCCATCTCCCCCCCCTCCCCACCCCCAATTTTGTATTTATTTATTTTTTAATTATTTTG
TGCAGCGATGGGGGCGGGGGGGGGGGGGGGGNCNGCSGGCNNGCCAGGCGGCGGGGGGGCGCGGGGKGNN
GGGGGGGGGGGGGGGGGGGG
Features (pLannotate 1.2.2; 26 found; start..end, strand, type, name):
      1..116     +  enhancer       CMV enhancer (fragment): human cytomegalovirus immediate early enhancer; contains an 18-bp deletion relative to the standard CMV enhancer
    118..242     +  promoter       chicken β-actin promoter (fragment): contains a 21-bp deletion relative to the standard chicken β-actin promoter
    401..423     -  promoter       chicken β-actin promoter (fragment): No description available
    501..651     +  promoter       chicken β-actin promoter (fragment): contains a 21-bp deletion relative to the standard chicken β-actin promoter
    652..879     +  intron         hybrid intron: hybrid between chicken β-actin (CBA) and minute virus of mice (MMV) introns (Gray et al., 2011)
   1017..2618    +  CDS            Cas9(N): N-terminal portion of Streptococcus pyogenes Cas9 (Zetsche et al., 2015)
   2619..5117    +  CDS            Cas9(C): C-terminal portion of Streptococcus pyogenes Cas9 (Zetsche et al., 2015)
   5118..5165    +  CDS            nucleoplasmin NLS: bipartite nuclear localization signal from nucleoplasmin
   5235..5834    +  CDS            PuroR (fragment): puromycin N-acetyltransferase; pac from Streptomyces; confers resistance to puromycin
   5868..5979    +  polyA_signal   bGH poly(A) signal: bovine growth hormone polyadenylation signal
   6103..6146    -  misc_RNA       gRNA scaffold (fragment): guide RNA scaffold for the Streptococcus pyogenes CRISPR/Cas9 system
   6153..6228    -  misc_RNA       gRNA scaffold: guide RNA scaffold for the Streptococcus pyogenes CRISPR/Cas9 system
   6254..6494    -  promoter       U6 promoter: RNA polymerase III promoter for human U6 snRNA
   6507..6558    -  misc_feature   bom (fragment): basis of mobility region from pBR322
   6577..7032    +  rep_origin     f1 ori (sequence partly withheld): f1 bacteriophage origin of replication; arrow indicates direction of (+) strand synthesis
   7033..7082    -  misc_feature   bom (fragment): basis of mobility region from pBR322
   7184..7219    -  CDS            rop (fragment): Rop protein, which maintains plasmids at low copy number; rop
   7314..7418    +  promoter       AmpR promoter: bla
   7419..8279    +  CDS            AmpR: β-lactamase; bla; confers resistance to ampicillin, carbenicillin, and related antibiotics
   8450..9038    +  rep_origin     ori: high-copy-number ColE1/pMB1/pBR322/pUC origin of replication
   9100..9340    +  promoter       U6 promoter: RNA polymerase III promoter for human U6 snRNA
   9367..9442    +  misc_RNA       gRNA scaffold: guide RNA scaffold for the Streptococcus pyogenes CRISPR/Cas9 system
   9449..9492    +  misc_RNA       gRNA scaffold (fragment): guide RNA scaffold for the Streptococcus pyogenes CRISPR/Cas9 system
   9539..9824    +  enhancer       CMV enhancer: human cytomegalovirus immediate early enhancer; contains an 18-bp deletion relative to the standard CMV enhancer
   9826..9947    +  promoter       chicken β-actin promoter (fragment): contains a 21-bp deletion relative to the standard chicken β-actin promoter
   9987..1       +  promoter       chicken β-actin promoter (fragment) (across the origin): contains a 21-bp deletion relative to the standard chicken β-actin promoter
